>Addgene plasmid #79012 | pCIP-GFP | addgene partial sequence | sequence record 150534 | pLEXmLIC-Fwd 5'-TAGAGCCTCTGCTAACCATGTTCATGCC-3'
CTGGGCACGTGCTGGTTATTGTGCTGTCTCATCATTTTGGCAAAGAATTCAACGCGGCTAGCCACCATGG
TGAGCAAGGGCGAGGAGCTGTTCACCGGGGTGGTGCCCATCCTGGTCGAGCTGGACGGCGACGTAAACGG
CCACAAGTTCAGCGTGTCCGGCGAGGGCGAGGGCGATGCCACCTACGGCAAGCTGACCCTGAAGTTCATC
TGCACCACCGGCAAGCTGCCCGTGCCCTGGCCCACCCTCGTGACCACCCTGACCTACGGCGTGCAGTGCT
TCAGCCGCTACCCCGACCACATGAAGCAGCACGACTTCTTCAAGTCCGCCATGCCCGAAGGCTACGTCCA
GGAGCGCACCATCTTCTTCAAGGACGACGGCAACTACAAGACCCGCGCCGAGGTGAAGTTCGAGGGCGAC
ACCCTGGTGAACCGCATCGAGCTGAAGGGCATCGACTTCAAGGAGGACGGCAACATCCTGGGGCACAAGC
TGGAGTACAACTACAACAGCCACAACGTCTATATCATGGCCGACAAGCAGAAGAACGGCATCAAGGTGAA
CTTCAAGATCCGCCACAACATCGAGGACGGCAGCGTGCAGCTCGCCGACCACTACCAGCAGAACACCCCC
ATCGGCGACGGCCCCGTGCTGCTGCCCGACAACCACTACCTGAGCACCCAGTCCGCCCTGAGCAAAGACC
CCAACGAGAAGCGCGATCACATGGTCCTGCTGGAGTTCGTGACCGCCGCCGGGATCACTCTCGGCATGGA
CGAGCTGTACAAGTAACAATTGGATCCGATCTAGATCGAGTTAATTAAGAATTCCGC
