>Addgene plasmid #79012 | pCIP-GFP | addgene partial sequence | sequence record 151722 | BGH-rev 5'-TAGAAGGCACAGTCGAGG-3'
ACCGGGCTTGCGGGTCATGCACCAGGTGCGCGGTCCTTCGGGCACCTCGACGTCGGCGGTGACGGTGAAG
CCGAGCCGCTCGTAGAAGGGGAGGTTGCGGGGCGCGGAGGTCTCCAGGAAGGCGGGCACCCCGGCGCGCT
CGGCCGCCTCCACTCCGGGGAGCACGACGGCGCTGCCCAGACCCTTGCCCTGGTGGTCGGGCGAGACGCC
GACGGTGGCCAGGAACCACGCGGGCTCCTTGGGCCGGTGCGGCGCCAGGAGGCCTTCCATCTGTTGCTGC
GCGGCCAGCCGGGAACCGCTCAACTCGGCCATGCGCGGGCCGATCTCGGCGAACACCGCCCCCGCTTCGA
CGCTCTCCGGCGTGGTCCAGACCGCCACCGCGGCGCCGTCGTCCGCGACCCACACCTTGCCGATGTCGAG
CCCGACGCGCGTGAGGAAGAGTTCTTGCAGCTCGGTGACCCGCTCGATGTGGCGGTCCGGATCGACGGTG
TGGCGCGTGGCGGGGTAGTCGGCGAACGCGGCGGCGAGGGTGCGTACGGCCCTGGGGACGTCGTCGCGGG
TGGCGAGGCGCACCGTGGGCTTGTACTCGGTCATGGTTGTGGCCATATTATCATCGTGTTTTTCAAAGGA
AAACCACGTCCCCGTGGTTCGGGGGGCCTAGACGTTTTTTTAACCTCGACTAAACACATGTAAAGCATGT
GTACCGAGGCCCCAGATCAGATCCCATACAATGGGGTACCTTCTGGGCATCCTT
