[The description below was written by a language model from this plasmid's Addgene catalogue record.]
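Description:
pCIP-GFP is a mammalian expression plasmid built on a pBS (pBluescript-type) backbone of roughly 6 kb, designed to express enhanced GFP in mammalian cells. It is maintained in E. coli as a high-copy plasmid under ampicillin selection, and it carries a puromycin marker so that transfected mammalian cells can be selected or enriched with the drug.

The insert is eGFP, the brightness- and codon-optimised derivative of the Aequorea victoria green fluorescent protein. It was placed in the vector by restriction cloning between NheI and MfeI sites, both of which remain intact, so the reporter could in principle be excised or swapped for another open reading frame. The record does not explicitly state which promoter drives expression. The recommended 5′ sequencing primer is a pCAGGS forward primer, which hints at a CAG-type (CMV enhancer/chicken β-actin) promoter upstream of the insert, and the "CIP" name would be consistent with a CAG–IRES–puro layout, but neither is confirmed by the fields provided. Likewise, no feature table is available, so how the puromycin resistance gene is expressed relative to eGFP, the polyadenylation signals and the exact origin of replication cannot be described from the record.

The stated purpose is simply mammalian expression of GFP. A construct of this kind typically serves as a fluorescent control alongside sister vectors carrying genes of interest in the same backbone, as a marker of transfection efficiency, or as a means of generating puromycin-selected, GFP-labelled cell populations.
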