Addgene plasmid #79012: pCIP-GFP
Purpose: For mammalian expression of GFP.
Depositing lab: Reuben Shaw. Depositing organization: Salk Institute for Biological Studies. Publication: AMPK governs lineage specification through Tfeb-dependent regulation of lysosomes. Young NP, Kamireddy A, Van Nostrand JL, Eichner LJ, Shokhirev MN, Dayn Y, Shaw RJ. Genes Dev. 2016 Mar 1;30(5):535-52. doi: 10.1101/gad.274142.115. PubMed 26944679.
Backbone
  Vector backbone: pBS
  Backbone size w/o insert (bp): 6000
  Vector type: Mammalian Expression
  Selectable markers: Puromycin
Growth in bacteria
  Bacterial resistance: Ampicillin, 100 μg/mL
  Growth temperature: 37°C
  Growth strain: DH5alpha
  Copy number: High Copy
Gene/Insert
  Gene/Insert name: eGFP (alt name: GFP)
  Species: Aequorea victoria
  Cloning method: Restriction Enzyme; 5′ cloning site NheI (not destroyed); 3′ cloning site MfeI (not destroyed)
  Sequencing primers: 5′ pCAGGS F1
Terms and licenses: Academic/Nonprofit Terms; Industry Terms: Not Available to Industry
How to cite: pCIP-GFP was a gift from Reuben Shaw (Addgene plasmid # 79012 ; http://n2t.net/addgene:79012 ; RRID:Addgene_79012)
